>Addgene plasmid #190398 | JAB2964 | addgene full sequence | sequence record 387106 | Addgene NGS Result
CGGTCGGGGAGCTGTTGGCTGGCTGGTGGCAGGATATATTGTGGTGTAAACAAATTGACGCTTAGACAAC
TTAATAACACATTGCGGACGTTTTTAATGTAATCAGCTTGCATGCCGGTCGATCTAGTAACATAGATGAC
ACCGCGCGCGATAATTTATCCTAGTTTGCGCGCTATATTTTGTTTTCTATCGCGTATTAAATGTATAATT
GCGGGACTCTAATCATAAAAACCCATCTCATAAATAACGTCATGCATTACATGTTAATTATTACATGCTT
AACGTAATTCAACAGAAATTATATGATAATCATCGCAAGACCGGCAACAGGATTCAATCTTAAGAAACTT
TATTGCCAAATGTTTGAACGATCTGCTTGACTCTAGGGGTCATCAGATTTCGGTGACGGGCAGGACCGGA
CGGGGCGGCACCGGCAGGCTGAAGTCCAGCTGCCAGAAACCCACGTCATGCCAGTTCCCGTGCTTGAAGC
CGGCCGCCCGCAGCATGCCGCGGGGGGCATATCCGAGCGCCTCGTGCATGCGCACGCTCGGGTCGTTGGG
CAGCCCGATGACAGCGACCACGCTCTTGAAGCCCTGTGCCTCCAGGGACTTCAGCAGGTGGGTGTAGAGC
GTGGAGCCCAGTCCCGTCCGCTGGTGGCGGGGGGACACGTACACGGTCGACTCGGCCGTCCAGTCGTAGG
CGTTGCGTGCCTTCCAGGGACCCGCGTAGGCGATGCCGGCGACCTCGCCGTCCACCTCGGCGACGAGCCA
GGGATAGCGCTCCCGCAGACGGACGAGGTCGTCCGTCCACTCCTGCGGTTCCTGCGGCTCGGTACGGAAG
TTGACCGTGCTTGTCTCGATGTAGTGGTTGACGATGGTGCAGACCGCCGGCATGTCCGCCTCGGTGGCAC
GGCGGATGTCGGCCGGGCGTCGTTCTGGGCTCATGGTAGATCCCCTCGATCGAGTTGAGAGTGAATATGA
GACTCTAATTGGATACCGAGGGGAATTTATGGAACGTCAGTGGAGCATTTTTGACAAGAAATATTTGCTA
GCTGATAGTGACCTTAGGCGACTTTTGAACGCGCAATAATGGTTTCTGACGTATGTGCTTAGCTCATTAA
ACTCCAGAAACCCGCGGCTCAGTGGCTCCTTCAACGTTGCGGTTCTGTCAGTTCCAAACGTAAAACGGCT
TGTCCCGCGTCATCGGCGGGGGTCATAACGTGACTCCCTTAATTCTCCGCTCATGATCGATAACATGTCG
ACTATCGGACGAGCTCAAAGTTTAACGTGTGAAGACGTGCTTCTAATGATAGAAAAGTTGGCTGCGGCCG
CGAATTTCTATCGATCTATAGATAATGATTTCTATCGATCTATAGATAATCATTTCTATCGATCTATAGA
TAATCATTTCTATCGATCTATAGATAATGTTTTCTATCGATCTATAGATAATAGTTTCTATCGATCTATA
GATAATCGGGTCTAAGCTAGCTAGGCCACCTAGCATGATACGAAACGTACCGTATCGTTAAGGTAGGTCA
CAATCCCACTATCCTTTCGCAAGACCCTTCCTCTATATAAGGAAGTTCATTTCATTTGGAGAGAACACGG
GGGACTCTAGAGTAATTGATACGAAACGTACCGTATCGTTAAGGTCACCATGAGCCGGCTGGACAAGAGC
AAAGTGATCAACAGCGCCCTGGAACTGCTCAACGAAGTGGGCATCGAGGGCCTGACCACCCGGAAGCTGG
CTCAGAAACTGGGCGTGGAACAGCCCACCCTGTACTGGCACGTGAAGAACAAGAGAGCCCTGCTGGACGC
CCTGGCCATCGAGATGCTGGACCGGCACCACACCCACTTTTGCCCCCTGGAAGGCGAGAGCTGGCAGGAT
TTCCTGCGGAACAACGCCAAGAGCTTCAGATGCGCTCTGCTGTCCCACCGGGATGGCGCCAAAGTGCACC
TGGGCACCAGACCTACCGAGAAGCAGTACGAGACACTGGAAAACCAGCTGGCCTTCCTGTGCCAGCAGGG
CTTCAGCCTGGAAAATGCCCTGTACGCCCTGAGCGCCGTGGGCCACTTTACACTGGGCTGCGTGCTGGAA
GATCAGGAACACCAGGTCGCCAAAGAGGAAAGAGAGACACCCACCACCGACAGCATGCCCCCTCTGCTGA
GACAGGCCATTGAGCTGTTCGATCATCAGGGCGCCGAGCCCGCCTTTCTGTTCGGCCTCGAGCTGATCAT
CTGTGGCCTCGAAAAACAGCTGAAGTGCGAGTCCGGCAGCCCGAAGAAGAAGAGGAAGGTTTAGTGTCGG
TACGCTGAAATCACCAGTCTCTCTCTACAAATCTATCTCTCTCTATTTTCTCCATAAATAATGTGTGAGT
AGTTTCCCGATAAGGGAAATTAGGGTTCTTATAGGGTTTCGCTCATGTGTTGAGCATATAAGAAACCCTT
AGTATGTATTTGTATTTGTAAAATACTTCTATCAATAAAATTTCTAATTCCTAAAACCAAAATCCAGTAC
TAAAATCCAGATCGATGCTTGATACTACGTCTTCGGGCTAGAGCGGACTAGTTCTAGAGCGGCCGCCACC
GCGGTGGAGCTCCAGCTTTTGTTCCCTTTAGTGAGGGTTAATTGCGCGCTTGGCGTAATCATGGTCATAG
CTGTTTCCTGTGTGAAATTGTTATCCGCTCACAATTCCACACAACATACGAGCCGGAAGCATAAAGTGTA
AAGCCTGGGGTGCCTAATGAGTGAGCTAACTCACATTAATTGCGTTGCGCTCACTGCCCGCTTTCCAGTC
GGGAAACCTGTCGTGCCAGCTGCATTAATGAATCGGCCAACGCGCGGGGAGAGGCGGTTTGCGTATTGGG
CGCTCTTCCGCTTCCTCGCTCACTGACTCGCTGCGCTCGGTCGTTCGGCTGCGGCGAGCGGTATCAGCTC
ACTCAAAGGCGGTAATACGGTTATCCACAGAATCAGGGGATAACGCAGGAAAGAACATGAAGGCCTTGAC
AGGATATATTGGCGGGTAAACTAAGTCGCTGTATGTGTTTGTTTGAGATCTCATGTGAGCAAAAGGCCAG
CAAAAGGCCAGGAACCGTAAAAAGGCCGCGTTGCTGGCGTTTTTCCATAGGCTCCGCCCCCCTGACGAGC
ATCACAAAAATCGACGCTCAAGTCAGAGGTGGCGAAACCCGACAGGACTATAAAGATACCAGGCGTTTCC
CCCTGGAAGCTCCCTCGTGCGCTCTCCTGTTCCGACCCTGCCGCTTACCGGATACCTGTCCGCCTTTCTC
CCTTCGGGAAGCGTGGCGCTTTCTCATAGCTCACGCTGTAGGTATCTCAGTTCGGTGTAGGTCGTTCGCT
CCAAGCTGGGCTGTGTGCACGAACCCCCCGTTCAGCCCGACCGCTGCGCCTTATCCGGTAACTATCGTCT
TGAGTCCAACCCGGTAAGACACGACTTATCGCCACTGGCAGCAGCCACTGGTAACAGGATTAGCAGAGCG
AGGTATGTAGGCGGTGCTACAGAGTTCTTGAAGTGGTGGCCTAACTACGGCTACACTAGAAGAACAGTAT
TTGGTATCTGTGCTCTGCTGAAGCCAGTTACCTTCGGAAGAAGAGTTGGTAGCTCTTGATCCGGCAAACA
AACCACCGCTGGTAGCGGTGGTTTTTTTGTTTGCAAGCAGCAGATTACGCGCAGAAAAAAAGGATCTCAA
GAAGATCCTTTGATCTTTTCTACGGGGTCTGACGCTCAGTGGAACGAAAACTCACGTTAAGGGATTTTGG
TCATGAATTCTTGTTAGACATTATTTGCCGACTACCTTGGTGATCTCGCCTTTCACGTAGTGAACAAATT
CTTCCAACTGATCTGCGCGCGAGGCCAAGCGATCTTCTTGTCCAAGATAAGCCTGCCTAGCTTCAAGTAT
GACGGGCTGATACTGGGCCGGCAGGCGCTCCATTGCCCAGTCGGCAGCGACATCCTTCGGCGCGATTTTG
CCGGTTACTGCGCTGTACCAAATGCGGGACAACGTAAGCACTACATTTCGCTCATCGCCAGCCCAGTCGG
GCGGCGAGTTCCATAGCGTTAAGGTTTCATTTAGCGCCTCAAATAGATCCTGTTCAGGAACCGGATCAAA
GAGTTCCTCCGCCGCTGGACCTACCAAGGCAACGCTATGTTCTCTTGCTTTTGTCAGCAAGATAGCCAGA
TCAATGTCGATCGTGGCTGGCTCGAAGATACCTGCAAGAATGTCATTGCGCTGCCATTCTCCAAATTGCA
GTTCGCGCTTAGCTGGATAACGCCACGGAATGATGTCGTCGTGCACAACAATGGTGACTTCTACAGCGCG
GAGAATCTCGCTCTCTCCAGGGGAAGCCGAAGTTTCCAAAAGGTCGTTGATCAAAGCTCGCCGCGTTGTT
TCATCAAGCCTTACGGTCACCGTAACCAGCAAATCAATATCACTGTGTGGCTTCAGGCCGCCATCCACTG
CGGAGCCGTACAAATGTACGGCCAGCAACGTCGGTTCGAGATGGCGCTCGATGACGCCAACTACCTCTGA
TAGTTGAGTCGATACTTCGGCGATCACCGCTTCCCTCATGATGTTTAACTCCTGAATTAAGCCGCGCCGC
GAAGCGGTGTCGGCTTGAATGAATTGTTAGGCGTCATCCTGTGCTCCCGAGAACCAGTACCAGTACATCG
CTGTTTCGTTCGAGACTTGAGGTCTAGTTTTATACGTGAACAGGTCAATGCCGCCGAGAGTAAAGCCACA
TTTTGCGTACAAATTGCAGGCAGGTACATTGTTCGTTTGTGCCATGATGATATATTTTTATCTTGTGCAA
TGTAACATCAGAGATTTTGAGACACAACGTGGCTTTGTTGAATAAATCGAACTTTTGCTGAGTTGAAGGA
TCAGATCACGCATCTTCCCGACAACGCAGACCGTTCCGTGGCAAAGCAAAAGTTCAAAATCACCAACTGG
TCCACCTACAACAAAGCTCTCATCAACCGTGGCTCCCTCACTTTCTGGCTGGATGATGGGGCGATTCAGG
AGATCCCCATCCAACAGCCCGCCGTCGAGCGGGCTTTTTTATCCCCGGAAGCCTGTGGATAGAGGGTAGT
TATCCACGTGAAACCGCTAATGCCCCGCAAAGCCTTGATTCACGGGGCTTTCCGGCCCGCTCCAAAAACT
ATCCACGTGAAATCGCTAATCAGGGTACGTGAAATCGCTAATCGGAGTACGTGAAATCGCTAATAAGGTC
ACGTGAAATCGCTAATCAAAAAGGCACGTGAGAACGCTAATAGCCCTTTCAGATCAACAGCTTGCAAACA
CCCCTCGCTCCGGCAAGTAGTTACAGCAAGTAGTATGTTCAATTAGCTTTTCAATTATGAATATATATAT
CAATTATTGGTCGCCCTTGGCTTGTGGACAATGCGCTACGCGCACCGGCTCCGCCCGTGGACAACCGCAA
GCGGTTGCCCACCGTCGAGCGCCTTTGCCCACAACCCGGCGGCCGGCCGCAACAGATCGTTTTATAAATT
TTTTTTTTTGAAAAAGAAAAAGCCCGAAAGGCGGCAACCTCTCGGGCTTCTGGATTTCCGATCCCCGGAA
TTAGACTCTGGCTGCCTGTATCGAGTGGTGATTTTGTGCCGAGCTGC
Features (pLannotate 1.2.2; 21 found; start..end, strand, type, name):
     27..51      +  misc_feature   LB T-DNA repeat: left border repeat from nopaline C58 T-DNA
    121..373     -  terminator     NOS terminator: nopaline synthase terminator and poly(A) signal
    396..944     -  CDS            bar: PAT_STRHY - Experimental evidence at protein level: Swiss-Prot protein existence level 1. Inactivates phosphinothricin (PPT) by transfer of an acetyl group from acetyl CoA. Can also acetylate demethylphosphinothricin but not PTT or glutamate. This enzyme is an effector of phosphinothricin tripeptide (PTT or bialaphos) resistance. From Streptomyces hygroscopicus. Introduced by genetic manipulation and expressed in glufosinate-tolerant maize by Dekalb Genetics.
    986..1165    -  promoter       NOS promoter: nopaline synthase promoter
   1539..1556    +  promoter       35SPPDK promoter (fragment): hybrid promoter consisting of the cauliflower mosaic virus 35S enhancer fused to the maize C4PPDK basal promoter (Yoo et al., 2007)
   1559..1603    +  promoter       minimal CaMV 35S promoter: minimal 35S promoter from cauliflower mosaic virus
   1660..2280    +  CDS            tetR: TETR2_ECOLX - Experimental evidence at protein level: Swiss-Prot protein existence level 1. TetR is the repressor of the tetracycline resistance element; its N-terminal region forms a helix-turn-helix structure and binds DNA. Binding of tetracycline to TetR reduces the repressor affinity for the tetracycline resistance gene (tetA) promoter operator sites. From Escherichia coli.
   2357..2533    +  polyA_signal   CaMV poly(A) signal: cauliflower mosaic virus polyadenylation signal
   2567..2602    -  misc_feature   MCS (fragment): pBluescript multiple cloning site
   2615..2633    -  promoter       T3 promoter: promoter for bacteriophage T3 RNA polymerase
   2678..2694    -  protein_bind   lac operator: The lac repressor binds to the lac operator to inhibit transcription in E. coli. This inhibition can be relieved by adding lactose or isopropyl-β-D-thiogalactopyranoside (IPTG). lac repressor encoded by lacI
   2702..2732    -  promoter       lac promoter: promoter for the E. coli lac operon
   2747..2768    -  protein_bind   CAP binding site: CAP binding activates transcription in the presence of cAMP. E. coli catabolite activator protein
   2781..2873    -  CDS            lacI (fragment): lac repressor; lacI; The lac repressor binds to the lac operator to inhibit transcription in E. coli. This inhibition can be relieved by adding lactose or isopropyl-β-D-thiogalactopyranoside (IPTG).
   2875..2999    -  rep_origin     RSF ori (fragment): Plasmids containing the RSF 1030 origin of replication can be propagated in E. coli cells that contain additional plasmids with compatible origins.
   3007..3031    +  misc_feature   RB T-DNA repeat: right border repeat from nopaline C58 T-DNA
   3122..3710    -  rep_origin     ori: high-copy-number ColE1/pMB1/pBR322/pUC origin of replication
   3804..4589    -  CDS            aadA: S3AD_SHIFL - Experimental evidence at protein level: Swiss-Prot protein existence level 1. Mediates bacterial resistance to the antibiotics streptomycin and spectinomycin. From Shigella flexneri.
   4650..4799    -  CDS            sat-1 (fragment): STA_ECOLX - Protein inferred from homology: Swiss-Prot protein existence level 3. Involved in resistance to streptothricin, a broad-spectrum antibiotic produced by streptomycetes (PubMed:1850404). Detoxifies streptothricin via acetylation of the beta amino group of the first beta-lysyl moiety of streptothricin (By similarity). From Escherichia coli.
   4941..5039    +  CDS            TRA2_ECOLX (fragment): Protein predicted: Swiss-Prot protein existence level 4. Required for transposition of transposon Tn903. From Escherichia coli.
   5047..5482    +  rep_origin     pSa ori: origin of replication from bacterial plasmid pSa
