[The description below was written by a language model from this plasmid's Addgene catalogue record and pLannotate feature annotations shown in this document.]
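Description:
JAB2964 is a plant expression binary vector of about 5.6 kb, built on the JAB2121 backbone as one part of a toolkit for assembling synthetic genetic circuits in eudicot plants. It is maintained in E. coli at high copy through a ColE1/pUC-type origin and selected with spectinomycin via the aadA gene. The backbone also carries a pSa origin, the type of replicon used in small binary vectors for maintenance in Agrobacterium. Nopaline-type left and right T-DNA border repeats delimit the region that would be transferred into the plant genome. A few short annotated fragments (lac promoter/operator, T3 promoter, MCS remnant, lacI, RSF ori, sat-1 and transposase pieces) appear to be cloning-vector remnants rather than functional parts.

Within the T-DNA there are two units. Near the left border, a NOS promoter drives the bar gene (phosphinothricin acetyltransferase) with a NOS terminator, providing glufosinate/phosphinothricin resistance for selecting transformed plants. The circuit part itself is named 6XAmtRO-2XPhlFO::TetR-NLS-19St. By this name, it is a synthetic promoter containing six AmtR operators and two PhlF operators, controlling a TetR repressor fused to a nuclear localisation signal. The automated annotation detects a minimal CaMV 35S promoter upstream of the tetR coding sequence and a CaMV poly(A) signal downstream, but it does not call the operator arrays or the NLS, and the record does not explain the "19St" element. The depositor points to a fully annotated sequence for these details. Functionally, TetR output depends on whichever AmtR- and PhlF-based regulators are supplied by other circuit components, so the construct acts as a two-input logic layer. The associated work used such circuits to reprogram gene expression patterns in plant roots.
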