Addgene plasmid #190398: JAB2964
Purpose: Plasmids encode parts for syntetic genetic circuit construction in eudicot plants (6XAmtRO-2XPhlFO::TetR-NLS-19St)
Depositing lab: Jennifer Brophy & Jose Dinneny. Depositing organization: Stanford University. Publication: Synthetic genetic circuits as a means of reprogramming plant roots. Brophy JAN, Magallon KJ, Duan L, Zhong V, Ramachandran P, Kniazev K, Dinneny JR. Science. 2022 Aug 12;377(6607):747-751. doi: 10.1126/science.abo4326. Epub 2022 Aug 11. PubMed 35951698.
Backbone
  Vector backbone: JAB2121
  Vector type: Plant Expression
Growth in bacteria
  Bacterial resistance: Spectinomycin, 50 μg/mL
  Growth temperature: 37°C
  Growth strain: DH5alpha
  Copy number: High Copy
Gene/Insert
  Gene/Insert name: 6XAmtRO-2XPhlFO::TetR-NLS-19St
  Species: Synthetic
  Cloning method: Restriction Enzyme; 5′ cloning site unknown (unknown if destroyed)
Terms and licenses: Academic/Nonprofit Terms; Industry Terms: Not Available to Industry
Depositor comments: Please see the fully annotated sequence linked the "Supplemental Documents" section. Please visit https://www.biorxiv.org/content/10.1101/2022.02.02.478917v1 for bioRxiv preprint.
How to cite: JAB2964 was a gift from Jennifer Brophy & Jose Dinneny (Addgene plasmid # 190398 ; http://n2t.net/addgene:190398 ; RRID:Addgene_190398)
